Addgene plasmid #206279: pMMK ENTR 4 CMV mTagBFP
Purpose: ENTR Vector 4 for MultiSite Gateway assembly. Encodes mTagBFP under the control of a CMV promoter.
Depositing lab: Imre Berger. Depositing organization: University of Bristol. Publication: Highly efficient CRISPR-mediated large DNA docking and multiplexed prime editing using a single baculovirus. Aulicino F, Pelosse M, Toelzer C, Capin J, Ilegems E, Meysami P, Rollarson R, Berggren PO, Dillingham MS, Schaffitzel C, Saleem MA, Welsh GI, Berger I. Nucleic Acids Res. 2022 Jul 22;50(13):7783-7799. doi: 10.1093/nar/gkac587. PubMed 35801912.
Backbone
  Vector backbone: pMMK ENTR 4
  Vector type: Mammalian Expression ; MultiMate/Gateway ENTR 4
Growth in bacteria
  Bacterial resistance: Kanamycin, 50 μg/mL
  Growth temperature: 37°C
  Growth strain: DH5alpha
  Copy number: High Copy
Gene/Insert
  Gene/Insert name: mTagBFP
  Species: Entacmea quadricolor
  Cloning method: Gibson Cloning
Terms and licenses: Academic/Nonprofit Terms; Industry Terms: Not Available to Industry
How to cite: pMMK ENTR 4 CMV mTagBFP was a gift from Imre Berger (Addgene plasmid # 206279 ; http://n2t.net/addgene:206279 ; RRID:Addgene_206279)
