[The description below was written by a language model from this plasmid's Addgene catalogue record and pLannotate feature annotations shown in this document.]
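Description:
pMMK ENTR 4 CMV mTagBFP is a 4,224 nt Gateway entry plasmid from the MultiMate system. It occupies the fourth position in a MultiSite Gateway assembly and carries a complete mammalian expression cassette for a blue fluorescent protein. The backbone is minimal, consisting of a high-copy ColE1/pUC-type origin for replication in E. coli and a kanamycin resistance gene (aminoglycoside phosphotransferase) for selection. These bacterial elements lie outside the recombination sites, so they are left behind when the cassette is transferred into a destination vector.

The payload is flanked by attL5 and attL2, two mutant attL sites that LR Clonase recombines with matching attR sites. Their distinct specificities fix the position and orientation of this module relative to the other entry clones in a multi-fragment LR reaction. Between them, the human cytomegalovirus immediate early enhancer and promoter, followed by a modified CMV intron A, drive strong constitutive transcription of mTagBFP. This is a rapidly maturing monomeric blue fluorescent protein derived from the sea anemone Entacmaea quadricolor, and it was inserted by Gibson cloning. A WPRE downstream of the coding sequence enhances post-transcriptional expression of the message. A short fragment of a pBluescript multiple cloning site remains just upstream of the reporter. No polyadenylation signal was annotated in the feature table, so the record does not show how the transcript is terminated.

The associated publication concerns baculovirus-based delivery of CRISPR docking and prime editing components. In that context, this plasmid most plausibly contributes a blue fluorescent marker module that is combined with other entry vectors into multicomponent constructs, allowing transfected or transduced mammalian cells to be tracked.
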