Features (pLannotate 1.2.2; 10 found; start..end, strand, type, name):
      1..589     +  rep_origin     ori: high-copy-number ColE1/pMB1/pBR322/pUC origin of replication
    605..700     +  protein_bind   attL5: mutant version of attL; recombination site for the Gateway® LR reaction LR Clonase™
    712..1091    +  enhancer       CMV enhancer: human cytomegalovirus immediate early enhancer
   1092..1295    +  promoter       CMV promoter: human cytomegalovirus (CMV) immediate early promoter
   1431..1700    +  intron         CMV intron: modified intron A from human cytomegalovirus
   1709..1741    -  misc_feature   MCS (fragment): pBluescript multiple cloning site
   1751..2449    +  CDS            TagBFP: TagBFP is a basic (constitutively fluorescent) blue fluorescent protein published in 2008, derived from Entacmaea quadricolor. It is reported to be a very rapidly-maturing monomer with very low acid sensitivity.
   2459..3047    +  misc_feature   WPRE: woodchuck hepatitis virus posttranscriptional regulatory element
   3063..3162    -  protein_bind   attL2: mutant version of attL; recombination site for the Gateway® LR reaction LR Clonase™
   3269..4078    +  CDS            KanR: aminoglycoside phosphotransferase; aph(3')-Ia; confers resistance to kanamycin in bacteria or G418 (Geneticin®) in eukaryotes
>Addgene plasmid #206279 | pMMK ENTR 4 CMV mTagBFP | addgene full sequence | sequence record 406400 | Addgene NGS Result
TTGAGATCCTTTTTTTCTGCGCGTAATCTGCTGCTTGCAAACAAAAAAACCACCGCTACCAGCGGTGGTT
TGTTTGCCGGATCAAGAGCTACCAACTCTTTTTCCGAAGGTAACTGGCTTCAGCAGAGCGCAGATACCAA
ATACTGTTCTTCTAGTGTAGCCGTAGTTAGGCCACCACTTCAAGAACTCTGTAGCACCGCCTACATACCT
CGCTCTGCTAATCCTGTTACCAGTGGCTGCTGCCAGTGGCGATAAGTCGTGTCTTACCGGGTTGGACTCA
AGACGATAGTTACCGGATAAGGCGCAGCGGTCGGGCTGAACGGGGGGTTCGTGCACACAGCCCAGCTTGG
AGCGAACGACCTACACCGAACTGAGATACCTACAGCGTGAGCTATGAGAAAGCGCCACGCTTCCCGAAGG
GAGAAAGGCGGACAGGTATCCGGTAAGCGGCAGGGTCGGAACAGGAGAGCGCACGAGGGAGCTTCCAGGG
GGAAACGCCTGGTATCTTTATAGTCCTGTCGGGTTTCGCCACCTCTGACTTGAGCGTCGATTTTTGTGAT
GCTCGTCAGGGGGGCGGAGCCTATGGAAAAACGCCAGCAACGCGAAATAATGATTTTATTTTGACTGATA
GTGACCTGTTCGTTGCAACAAATTGATGAGCAATGCTTTTTTATAATGCCAACTTTGTATACAAAAGTTG
GTTTAAACGATGACATTGATTATTGACTAGTTATTAATAGTAATCAATTACGGGGTCATTAGTTCATAGC
CCATATATGGAGTTCCGCGTTACATAACTTACGGTAAATGGCCCGCCTGGCTGACCGCCCAACGACCCCC
GCCCATTGACGTCAATAATGACGTATGTTCCCATAGTAACGCCAATAGGGACTTTCCATTGACGTCAATG
GGTGGAGTATTTACGGTAAACTGCCCACTTGGCAGTACATCAAGTGTATCATATGCCAAGTACGCCCCCT
ATTGACGTCAATGACGGTAAATGGCCCGCCTGGCATTATGCCCAGTACATGACCTTATGGGACTTTCCTA
CTTGGCAGTACATCTACGTATTAGTCATCGCTATTACCATGGTGATGCGGTTTTGGCAGTACATCAATGG
GCGTGGATAGCGGTTTGACTCACGGGGATTTCCAAGTCTCCACCCCATTGACGTCAATGGGAGTTTGTTT
TGGCACCAAAATCAACGGGACTTTCCAAAATGTCGTAACAACTCCGCCCCATTGACGCAAATGGGCGGTA
GGCGTGTACGGTGGGAGGTCTATATAAGCAGAGCTCGTTTAGTGAACCGTCAGATCGCCTGGAGACGCCA
TCCACGCTGTTTTGACCTCCATAGAAGACACCGGGACCGATCCAGCCTCCGCGGCCGGGAACGGTGCATT
GGAACGCGGATTCCCCGTGCCAAGAGTGACGTAAGTACCGCCTATAGACTCTATAGGCACACCCCTTTGG
CTCTTATGCATGCTATACTGTTTTTGGCTTGGGGCCTATACACCCCCGCTTCCTTATGCTATAGGTGATG
GTATAGCTTAGCCTATAGGTGTGGGTTATTGACCATTATTGACCACTCCAACGGTGGAGGGCAGTGTAGT
CTGAGCAGTACTCGTTGCTGCCGCGCGCGCCACCAGACATAATAGCTGACAGACTAACAGACTGTTCCTT
TCCATGGGTCTTTTCTGCAGTCACCGTCGTCGACGGTATCGATAAGCTTGATATCGAATTCGCCGCCGCC
ATGAGCGAGCTGATTAAGGAGAACATGCACATGAAGCTGTACATGGAGGGCACCGTGGACAACCATCACT
TCAAGTGCACATCCGAGGGCGAAGGCAAGCCCTACGAGGGCACCCAGACCATGAGAATCAAGGTGGTCGA
GGGCGGCCCTCTCCCCTTCGCCTTCGACATCCTGGCTACTAGCTTCCTCTACGGCAGCAAGACCTTCATC
AACCACACCCAGGGCATCCCCGACTTCTTCAAGCAGTCCTTCCCTGAGGGCTTCACATGGGAGAGAGTCA
CCACATACGAAGACGGGGGCGTGCTGACCGCTACCCAGGACACCAGCCTCCAGGACGGCTGCCTCATCTA
CAACGTCAAGATCAGAGGGGTGAACTTCACATCCAACGGCCCTGTGATGCAGAAGAAAACACTCGGCTGG
GAGGCCTTCACCGAGACGCTGTACCCCGCTGACGGCGGCCTGGAAGGCAGAAACGACATGGCCCTGAAGC
TCGTGGGCGGGAGCCATCTGATCGCAAACATCAAGACCACATATAGATCCAAGAAACCCGCTAAGAACCT
CAAGATGCCTGGCGTCTACTATGTGGACTACAGACTGGAAAGAATCAAGGAGGCCAACAACGAGACCTAC
GTCGAGCAGCACGAGGTGGCAGTGGCCAGATACTGCGACCTCCCTAGCAAACTGGGGCACAAGCTTAATG
GATCCTAGAATCAACCTCTGGATTACAAAATTTGTGAAAGATTGACTGGTATTCTTAACTATGTTGCTCC
TTTTACGCTATGTGGATACGCTGCTTTAATGCCTTTGTATCATGCTATTGCTTCCCGTATGGCTTTCATT
TTCTCCTCCTTGTATAAATCCTGGTTGCTGTCTCTTTATGAGGAGTTGTGGCCCGTTGTCAGGCAACGTG
GCGTGGTGTGCACTGTGTTTGCTGACGCAACCCCCACTGGTTGGGGCATTGCCACCACCTGTCAGCTCCT
TTCCGGGACTTTCGCTTTCCCCCTCCCTATTGCCACGGCGGAACTCATCGCCGCCTGCCTTGCCCGCTGC
TGGACAGGGGCTCGGCTGTTGGGCACTGACAATTCCGTGGTGTTGTCGGGGAAGCTGACGTCCTTTCCAT
GGCTGCTCGCCTGTGTTGCCACCTGGATTCTGCGCGGGACGTCCTTCTGCTACGTCCCTTCGGCCCTCAA
TCCAGCGGACCTTCCTTCCCGCGGCCTGCTGCCGGCTCTGCGGCCTCTTCCGCGTCTTCGCCTTCGCCCT
CAGACGAGTCGGATCTCCCTTTGGGCCGCCTCCCCGCATCCCTAGGCCCGGGAGACAGCTTTCTTGTACA
AAGTTGGCATTATAAGAAAGCATTGCTTATCAATTTGTTGCAACGAACAGGTCACTATCAGTCAAAATAA
AATCATTATTTGCTGGCCCGTGTCTCAAAATCTCTGATGTTACATTGCACAAGATAAAAATATATCATCA
TGAACAATAAAACTGTCTGCTTACATAAACAGTAATACAAGGGGTGTTATGAGCCATATTCAACGGGAAA
CGTCGAGGCCGCGATTAAATTCCAACATGGATGCTGATTTATATGGGTATAAATGGGCTCGCGATAATGT
CGGGCAATCAGGTGCGACAATCTATCGCTTGTATGGGAAGCCCGATGCGCCAGAGTTGTTTCTGAAACAT
GGCAAAGGTAGCGTTGCCAATGATGTTACAGATGAGATGGTCAGACTAAACTGGCTGACGGAATTTATGC
CTCTTCCGACCATCAAGCATTTTATCCGTACTCCTGATGATGCATGGTTACTCACCACTGCGATCCCCGG
AAAAACAGCATTCCAGGTATTAGAAGAATATCCTGATTCAGGTGAAAATATTGTTGATGCGCTGGCAGTG
TTCCTGCGCCGGTTGCATTCGATTCCTGTTTGTAATTGTCCTTTTAACAGCGATCGCGTATTTCGTCTCG
CTCAGGCGCAATCACGAATGAATAACGGTTTGGTTGATGCGAGTGATTTTGATGACGAGCGTAATGGCTG
GCCTGTTGAACAAGTCTGGAAAGAAATGCATAAACTTTTGCCATTCTCACCGGATTCAGTCGTCACTCAT
GGTGATTTCTCACTTGATAACCTTATTTTTGACGAGGGGAAATTAATAGGTTGTATTGATGTTGGACGAG
TCGGAATCGCAGACCGATACCAGGATCTTGCCATCCTATGGAACTGCCTCGGTGAGTTTTCTCCTTCATT
ACAGAAACGGCTTTTTCAAAAATATGGTATTGATAATCCTGATATGAATAAATTGCAGTTTCATTTGATG
CTCGATGAGTTTTTCTAATCAGAATTGGTTAATTGGTTGTAACACTGGCAGAGCATTACGCTGACTTGAC
GGGACGGCGCAAGCTCATGACCAAAATCCCTTAACGTGAGTTACGCGTCGTTCCACTGAGCGTCAGACCC
CGTAGAAAAGATCAAAGGATCTTC
